>Addgene plasmid #245189 | pET-SUMO-SHP2-C-SH2(R138Q)-Avi | addgene full sequence | sequence record 488680 | Addgene NGS Result
AGGGGAATTGTGAGCGGATAACAATTCCCCTCTAGAAATAATTTTGTTTAACTTTAAGAAGGAGATATAC
ATATGGGCAGCAGCCATCATCATCATCATCACGGCAGCGGCCTGGTGCCGCGCGGCAGCGCTAGCATGTC
GGACTCAGAAGTCAATCAAGAAGCTAAGCCAGAGGTCAAGCCAGAAGTCAAGCCTGAGACTCACATCAAT
TTAAAGGTGTCCGATGGATCTTCAGAGATCTTCTTCAAGATCAAAAAGACCACTCCTTTAAGAAGGCTGA
TGGAAGCGTTCGCTAAAAGACAGGGTAAGGAAATGGACTCCTTAAGATTCTTGTACGACGGTATTAGAAT
TCAAGCTGATCAGACCCCTGAAGATTTGGACATGGAGGATAACGATATTATTGAGGCTCACAGAGAACAG
ATTGGTGGTGCAGATCCTACCTCTGAAAGGTGGTTTCATGGACATCTCTCTGGGAAAGAAGCAGAGAAAT
TATTAACTGAAAAAGGAAAACATGGTAGTTTTCTTGTACAAGAGAGCCAGAGCCACCCTGGAGATTTTGT
TCTTTCTGTGCGCACTGGTGATGACAAAGGGGAGAGCAATGACGGCAAGTCTAAAGTGACCCATGTTATG
ATTCGCTGTCAGGAACTGAAATACGACGTTGGTGGAGGAGAACGGTTTGATTCTTTGACAGATCTTGTGG
AACATTATAAGAAGAATCCTATGGTGGAAACATTGGGTACAGTACTACAACTCAAGCAGCCCCTTAACAC
GACTCGTGGCCTGAACGATATTTTTGAAGCGCAGAAAATTGAATGGCATGAATAACGTCGACAAGCTTGC
GGCCGCACTCGAGCACCACCACCACCACCACTGAGATCCGGCTGCTAACAAAGCCCGAAAGGAAGCTGAG
TTGGCTGCTGCCACCGCTGAGCAATAACTAGCATAACCCCTTGGGGCCTCTAAACGGGTCTTGAGGGGTT
TTTTGCTGAAAGGAGGAACTATATCCGGATTGGCGAATGGG
[124 nt withheld, positions 1022-1145]
C
[91 nt withheld, positions 1147-1237]
A
[49 nt withheld, positions 1239-1287]
CCTTTGACGTTGGAGTCCACGTTCTTT
[37 nt withheld, positions 1315-1351]
ACCCTATCTCGGTCTATTCTTTTGATTTATAAGGGATTTTGCCGATTTCGGCCTATTGGTTAAAAAATGA
GCTGATTTAACAAAAATTTAACGCGAATTTTAACAAAATATTAACGCTTACAATTTAGGTGGCACTTTTC
GGGGAAATGTGCGCGGAACCCCTATTTGTTTATTTTTCTAAATACATTCAAATATGTATCCGCTCATGAA
TTAATTCTTAGAAAAACTCATCGAGCATCAAATGAAACTGCAATTTATTCATATCAGGATTATCAATACC
ATATTTTTGAAAAAGCCGTTTCTGTAATGAAGGAGAAAACTCACCGAGGCAGTTCCATAGGATGGCAAGA
TCCTGGTATCGGTCTGCGATTCCGACTCGTCCAACATCAATACAACCTATTAATTTCCCCTCGTCAAAAA
TAAGGTTATCAAGTGAGAAATCACCATGAGTGACGACTGAATCCGGTGAGAATGGCAAAAGTTTATGCAT
TTCTTTCCAGACTTGTTCAACAGGCCAGCCATTACGCTCGTCATCAAAATCACTCGCATCAACCAAACCG
TTATTCATTCGTGATTGCGCCTGAGCGAGACGAAATACGCGATCGCTGTTAAAAGGACAATTACAAACAG
GAATCGAATGCAACCGGCGCAGGAACACTGCCAGCGCATCAACAATATTTTCACCTGAATCAGGATATTC
TTCTAATACCTGGAATGCTGTTTTCCCGGGGATCGCAGTGGTGAGTAACCATGCATCATCAGGAGTACGG
ATAAAATGCTTGATGGTCGGAAGAGGCATAAATTCCGTCAGCCAGTTTAGTCTGACCATCTCATCTGTAA
CATCATTGGCAACGCTACCTTTGCCATGTTTCAGAAACAACTCTGGCGCATCGGGCTTCCCATACAATCG
ATAGATTGTCGCACCTGATTGCCCGACATTATCGCGAGCCCATTTATACCCATATAAATCAGCATCCATG
TTGGAATTTAATCGCGGCCTAGAGCAAGACGTTTCCCGTTGAATATGGCTCATAACACCCCTTGTATTAC
TGTTTATGTAAGCAGACAGTTTTATTGTTCATGACCAAAATCCCTTAACGTGAGTTTTCGTTCCACTGAG
CGTCAGACCCCGTAGAAAAGATCAAAGGATCTTCTTGAGATCCTTTTTTTCTGCGCGTAATCTGCTGCTT
GCAAACAAAAAAACCACCGCTACCAGCGGTGGTTTGTTTGCCGGATCAAGAGCTACCAACTCTTTTTCCG
AAGGTAACTGGCTTCAGCAGAGCGCAGATACCAAATACTGTCCTTCTAGTGTAGCCGTAGTTAGGCCACC
ACTTCAAGAACTCTGTAGCACCGCCTACATACCTCGCTCTGCTAATCCTGTTACCAGTGGCTGCTGCCAG
TGGCGATAAGTCGTGTCTTACCGGGTTGGACTCAAGACGATAGTTACCGGATAAGGCGCAGCGGTCGGGC
TGAACGGGGGGTTCGTGCACACAGCCCAGCTTGGAGCGAACGACCTACACCGAACTGAGATACCTACAGC
GTGAGCTATGAGAAAGCGCCACGCTTCCCGAAGGGAGAAAGGCGGACAGGTATCCGGTAAGCGGCAGGGT
CGGAACAGGAGAGCGCACGAGGGAGCTTCCAGGGGGAAACGCCTGGTATCTTTATAGTCCTGTCGGGTTT
CGCCACCTCTGACTTGAGCGTCGATTTTTGTGATGCTCGTCAGGGGGGCGGAGCCTATGGAAAAACGCCA
GCAACGCGGCCTTTTTACGGTTCCTGGCCTTTTGCTGGCCTTTTGCTCACATGTTCTTTCCTGCGTTATC
CCCTGATTCTGTGGATAACCGTATTACCGCCTTTGAGTGAGCTGATACCGCTCGCCGCAGCCGAACGACC
GAGCGCAGCGAGTCAGTGAGCGAGGAAGCGGAAGAGCGCCTGATGCGGTATTTTCTCCTTACGCATCTGT
GCGGTATTTCACACCGCAATGGTGCACTCTCAGTACAATCTGCTCTGATGCCGCATAGTTAAGCCAGTAT
ACACTCCGCTATCGCTACGTGACTGGGTCATGGCTGCGCCCCGACACCCGCCAACACCCGCTGACGCGCC
CTGACGGGCTTGTCTGCTCCCGGCATCCGCTTACAGACAAGCTGTGACCGTCTCCGGGAGCTGCATGTGT
CAGAGGTTTTCACCGTCATCACCGAAACGCGCGAGGCAGCTGCGGTAAAGCTCATCAGCGTGGTCGTGAA
GCGATTCACAGATGTCTGCCTGTTCATCCGCGTCCAGCTCGTTGAGTTTCTCCAGAAGCGTTAATGTCTG
GCTTCTGATAAAGCGGGCCATGTTAAGGGCGGTTTTTTCCTGTTTGGTCACTGATGCCTCCGTGTAAGGG
GGATTTCTGTTCATGGGGGTAATGATACCGATGAAACGAGAGAGGATGCTCACGATACGGGTTACTGATG
ATGAACATGCCCGGTTACTGGAACGTTGTGAGGGTAAACAACTGGCGGTATGGATGCGGCGGGACCAGAG
AAAAATCACTCAGGGTCAATGCCAGCGCTTCGTTAATACAGATGTAGGTGTTCCACAGGGTAGCCAGCAG
CATCCTGCGATGCAGATCCGGAACATAATGGTGCAGGGCGCTGACTTCCGCGTTTCCAGACTTTACGAAA
CACGGAAACCGAAGACCATTCATGTTGTTGCTCAGGTCGCAGACGTTTTGCAGCAGCAGTCGCTTCACGT
TCGCTCGCGTATCGGTGATTCATTCTGCTAACCAGTAAGGCAACCCCGCCAGCCTAGCCGGGTCCTCAAC
GACAGGAGCACGATCATGCGCACCCGTGGGGCCGCCATGCCGGCGATAATGGCCTGCTTCTCGCCGAAAC
GTTTGGTGGCGGGACCAGTGACGAAGGCTTGAGCGAGGGCGTGCAAGATTCCGAATACCGCAAGCGACAG
GCCGATCATCGTCGCGCTCCAGCGAAAGCGGTCCTCGCCGAAAATGACCCAGAGCGCTGCCGGCACCTGT
CCTACGAGTTGCATGATAAAGAAGACAGTCATAAGTGCGGCGACGATAGTCATGCCCCGCGCCCACCGGA
AGGAGCTGACTGGGTTGAAGGCTCTCAAGGGCATCGGTCGAGATCCCGGTGCCTAATGAGTGAGCTAACT
TACATTAATTGCGTTGCGCTCACTGCCCGCTTTCCAGTCGGGAAACCTGTCGTGCCAGCTGCATTAATGA
ATCGGCCAACGCGCGGGGAGAGGCGGTTTGCGTATTGGGCGCCAGGGTGGTTTTTCTTTTCACCAGTGAG
ACGGGCAACAGCTGATTGCCCTTCACCGCCTGGCCCTGAGAGAGTTGCAGCAAGCGGTCCACGCTGGTTT
GCCCCAGCAGGCGAAAATCCTGTTTGATGGTGGTTAACGGCGGGATATAACATGAGCTGTCTTCGGTATC
GTCGTATCCCACTACCGAGATGTCCGCACCAACGCGCAGCCCGGACTCGGTAATGGCGCGCATTGCGCCC
AGCGCCATCTGATCGTTGGCAACCAGCATCGCAGTGGGAACGATGCCCTCATTCAGCATTTGCATGGTTT
GTTGAAAACCGGACATGGCACTCCAGTCGCCTTCCCGTTCCGCTATCGGCTGAATTTGATTGCGAGTGAG
ATATTTATGCCAGCCAGCCAGACGCAGACGCGCCGAGACAGAACTTAATGGGCCCGCTAACAGCGCGATT
TGCTGGTGACCCAATGCGACCAGATGCTCCACGCCCAGTCGCGTACCGTCTTCATGGGAGAAAATAATAC
TGTTGATGGGTGTCTGGTCAGAGACATCAAGAAATAACGCCGGAACATTAGTGCAGGCAGCTTCCACAGC
AATGGCATCCTGGTCATCCAGCGGATAGTTAATGATCAGCCCACTGACGCGTTGCGCGAGAAGATTGTGC
ACCGCCGCTTTACAGGCTTCGACGCCGCTTCGTTCTACCATCGACACCACCACGCTGGCACCCAGTTGAT
CGGCGCGAGATTTAATCGCCGCGACAATTTGCGACGGCGCGTGCAGGGCCAGACTGGAGGTGGCAACGCC
AATCAGCAACGACTGTTTGCCCGCCAGTTGTTGTGCCACGCGGTTGGGAATGTAATTCAGCTCCGCCATC
GCCGCTTCCACTTTTTCCCGCGTTTTCGCAGAAACGTGGCTGGCCTGGTTCACCACGCGGGAAACGGTCT
GATAAGAGACACCGGCATACTCTGCGACATCGTATAACGTTACTGGTTTCACATTCACCACCCTGAATTG
ACTCTCTTCCGGGCGCTATCATGCCATACCGCGAAAGGTTTTGCGCCATTCGATGGTGTCCGGGATCTCG
ACGCTCTCCCTTATGCGACTCCTGCATTAGGAAGCAGCCCAGTAGTAGGTTGAGGCCGTTGAGCACCGCC
GCCGCAAGGAATGGTGCATGCAAGGAGATGGCGCCCAACAGTCCCCCGGCCACGGGGCCTGCCACCATAC
CCACGCCGAAACAAGCGCTCATGAGCCCGAAGTGGCGAGCCCGATCTTCCCCATCGGTGATGTCGGCGAT
ATAGGCGCCAGCAACCGCACCTGTGGCGCCGGTGATGCCGGCCACGATGCGTCCGGCGTAGAGGATCGAG
ATCGATCTCGATCCCGCGAAATTAATACGACTCACTAT
Features (pLannotate 1.2.2; 22 found; start..end, strand, type, name):
      4..28      +  protein_bind   lac operator: The lac repressor binds to the lac operator to inhibit transcription in E. coli. This inhibition can be relieved by adding lactose or isopropyl-β-D-thiogalactopyranoside (IPTG). lac repressor encoded by lacI
     43..65      +  RBS            RBS: efficient ribosome binding site from bacteriophage T7 gene 10 (Olins and Rangwala, 1989)
     85..101     +  CDS            capTEV™ (fragment): composite tag for in vivo biotinylation, TEV protease cleavage, and 6xHis tagging
    112..129     +  CDS            thrombin site: thrombin recognition and cleavage site
    136..429     +  CDS            SUMO: cleavable ubiquitin-like protein tag; S. cerevisiae SMT3 (truncated)
    385..777     +  CDS            PTPN11 (fragment): PTN11_HUMAN - Also known as PTP2C, SHPTP2. Experimental evidence at protein level: Swiss-Prot protein existence level 1. Acts downstream of various receptor and cytoplasmic protein tyrosine kinases to participate in the signal transduction from the cell surface to the nucleus (PubMed:10655584, PubMed:18559669, PubMed:18829466, PubMed:26742426, PubMed:28074573). Positively regulates MAPK signal transduction pathway (PubMed:28074573). Dephosphorylates GAB1, ARHGAP35 and EGFR (PubMed:28074573). Dephosphorylates ROCK2 at 'Tyr-722' resulting in stimulation of its RhoA binding activity (PubMed:18559
    854..871     +  CDS            9xHis (fragment): 9xHis affinity tag
    881..930     +  CDS            SET1 (fragment): solubility-enhancement tag derived from T7 phage gene 10B
    938..985     +  terminator     T7 terminator: transcription terminator for bacteriophage T7 RNA polymerase
   1022..1450    +  rep_origin     f1 ori (sequence partly withheld): f1 bacteriophage origin of replication; arrow indicates direction of (+) strand synthesis
   1503..1560    +  promoter       AmpR promoter (fragment): bla
   1569..2384    -  CDS            KanR: aminoglycoside phosphotransferase; aph(3')-Ia; confers resistance to kanamycin in bacteria or G418 (Geneticin®) in eukaryotes
   2506..3094    +  rep_origin     ori: high-copy-number ColE1/pMB1/pBR322/pUC origin of replication
   3280..3419    -  misc_feature   bom: basis of mobility region from pBR322
   3521..3712    -  CDS            rop: Rop protein, which maintains plasmids at low copy number; rop
   3729..4109    +  CDS            YPB1_ECOLX: Protein predicted: Swiss-Prot protein existence level 4. From Escherichia coli.
   4181..4472    -  CDS            TcR (fragment): tetracycline efflux protein; tet; confers resistance to tetracycline
   4487..4508    -  protein_bind   CAP binding site: CAP binding activates transcription in the presence of cAMP. E. coli catabolite activator protein
   4521..5603    -  CDS            lacI: lac repressor; lacI; The lac repressor binds to the lac operator to inhibit transcription in E. coli. This inhibition can be relieved by adding lactose or isopropyl-β-D-thiogalactopyranoside (IPTG).
   5604..5681    -  promoter       lacI promoter: lacI
   5689..5968    -  CDS            TcR (fragment): tetracycline efflux protein; tet; confers resistance to tetracycline
   5994..3       +  promoter       T7 promoter (across the origin): promoter for bacteriophage T7 RNA polymerase
