[The description below was written by a language model from this plasmid's Addgene catalogue record and pLannotate feature annotations shown in this document.]
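Description:
pET-SUMO-SHP2-C-SH2(R138Q)-Avi is a bacterial expression plasmid of about 6 kb built on a pET backbone for producing a recombinant SH2 domain in E. coli. It is selected with kanamycin through an aph(3')-Ia resistance gene. It replicates from a ColE1/pBR322-type origin that is accompanied by the rop gene and the bom region, consistent with its catalogued low copy number. An f1 origin is also present, along with remnants of the tetracycline resistance gene that are backbone leftovers rather than functional markers.

The expression cassette is the standard pET arrangement. A T7 promoter is followed by a lac operator and the T7 gene 10 ribosome binding site, a T7 terminator sits downstream, and a plasmid-borne lacI gene provides repression. Transcription therefore depends on a host supplying T7 RNA polymerase and is induced with IPTG. The open reading frame begins with a His tag and a thrombin site, followed by yeast SMT3 (SUMO), which aids solubility and allows tag removal by a SUMO protease. SUMO is fused to a fragment of human PTPN11 (SHP2) corresponding to the C-terminal SH2 domain and carrying the R138Q substitution.

The record lists a C-terminal Avi tag, a short acceptor peptide for site-specific biotinylation by BirA, but the automated annotation does not call it explicitly. A further His-tag fragment annotated downstream of the insert is probably residual vector sequence, and the record does not say whether it is translated. The stated purpose is production of His-SUMO-tagged, Avi-tagged SH2 domain. The associated publication concerns how a pathogenic SHP2 mutation alters the interaction specificity of one of its regulatory domains.
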