Addgene plasmid #245189: pET-SUMO-SHP2-C-SH2(R138Q)-Avi
Purpose: Production of N-terminally His-SUMO-tagged and C-terminally Avi-tagged SH2 domain
Depositing lab: Neel Shah. Depositing organization: Columbia University. Publication: The pathogenic T42A mutation in SHP2 rewires the interaction specificity of its N-terminal regulatory domain. van Vlimmeren AE, Voleti R, Chartier CA, Jiang Z, Karandur D, Humphries PA, Lo WL, Shah NH. Proc Natl Acad Sci U S A. 2024 Jul 23;121(30):e2407159121. doi: 10.1073/pnas.2407159121. Epub 2024 Jul 16. PubMed 39012820.
Backbone
  Vector backbone: pET
  Vector type: Bacterial Expression
Growth in bacteria
  Bacterial resistance: Kanamycin, 50 μg/mL
  Growth temperature: 37°C
  Growth strain: DH5alpha
  Copy number: Low Copy
Gene/Insert
  Gene/Insert name: SHP2 C-SH2
  Species: H. sapiens (human)
  Mutation: R138Q
  Tag / fusion protein: His-SUMO (N terminal on insert); Avi (C terminal on insert)
  Cloning method: Gibson Cloning
Terms and licenses: Academic/Nonprofit Terms; Industry Terms: Not Available to Industry
How to cite: pET-SUMO-SHP2-C-SH2(R138Q)-Avi was a gift from Neel Shah (Addgene plasmid # 245189 ; http://n2t.net/addgene:245189 ; RRID:Addgene_245189)
